>Addgene plasmid #69865 | pMPO 54 | depositor full sequence | sequence record 132371 | pMPO 54 sequence 5600 bps
TCGCGAACGCCAGCAAGACGTAGCCCAGCGCGTCGGCCGCCATGCCGGCGATAATGGCCTGCTTCTCGCC
GAAACGTTTGGTGGCGGGACCAGTGACGAAGGCTTGAGCGAGGGCGTGCAAGATTCCGAATACCGCAAGC
GACAGGCCGATCATCGTCGCGCTCCAGCGAAAGCGGTCCTCGCCGAAAATGACCCAGAGCGCTGCCGGCA
CCCTGTCCTACGAGTTGCATGATAAAGAAGACAGTCATAAGTGCGGCGACGACCACCGCGGTGGCGGCCG
CGCGAATTTGCCTGGCGGCAGTAGCGCGGTGGTCCCACCTGACCCCATGCCGAACTCAGAAGTGAAACGC
CGTAGCGCCGATGGTAGTGTGGGGTCTCCCCATGCGAGAGTAGGGAACTGCCAGGCATCAAATAAAACGA
AAGGCTCAGTCGAAAGACTGGGCCTTTCGTTTTATCTGTTGTTTGTCGGTGAACGCTCTCCTGAGTAGGA
CAAATCCGCCGGGAGCGGATTTGAACGTTGCGAAGCAACGGCCCGGAGGGTGGCGGGCAGGACGCCCGCC
ATAAACTGCCAGGGAATTTGATAGAGATAAGTCCAGCCTTGCAAGAAGCGGATACAGGAGTGCAAAAAAT
GGCTATCTCTAGAAAGGCCTACCCCTTAGGCTTTATGCAACAGAAACAATAATAATGGAGTCATGACCAT
GACAATGCACCTGGGGCTCGACTATATAGATAGTCTCGTTGAAGAAGATGAGAACGAGGGCATCTACCGC
TGCAAGCGCGAGATGTTCACCGACCCTCGGCTGTTCGATTTAGAGATGAAACACATCTTTGAGGGCAACT
GGATTTATCTCGCCCACGAGAGCCAGATTCCCGAGAAGAACGACTATTACACCACGCAGATGGGCCGGCA
GCCGATATTCATCACACGCAACAAAGATGGTGAGCTGAATGCCTTCGTCAATGCCTGAATTCCCAATTCG
GTTCACCCGGGCATATGGCAAGAACTGCAGATATCCATGGTACCGAGCTCGGATCCGTCGACAAGCTTAT
CGCCAATTCGCCCTATAGTGAGTCGTATTACGCGCGCTCACTGGCCGTCGTTTTACAACGTCGTGACTGG
GAAAACCCTGGCGTTACCCAACTTAATCGCCTTGCAGCACATCCCCCTTTCGCCAGCTGGCGTAATAGCG
AAGAGGCCCGCACCGATCGCCCTTCCCAACAGTTGCGCAGCCTGAATGGCGAATGGG
[124 nt withheld, positions 1248-1371]
C
[91 nt withheld, positions 1373-1463]
A
[49 nt withheld, positions 1465-1513]
CCTTTGACGTTGGAGTCCACGTTCTTT
[37 nt withheld, positions 1541-1577]
ACCCTATCTCGGTCTATTCTTTTGATTTATAAGGGATTTTGCCGATTTCGGCCTATTGGTTAAAAAATGA
GCTGATTTAACAAAAATTTAACGCGAATTTTAACAAAATATTAACGCTTACAATTTAGGTGGCACTTTTC
GGGGAAATGTGCGCGGAACCCCTATTTGTTTATTTTTCTAAATACATTCAAATATGTATCCGCTCATGAG
ACAATAACCCTGATAAATGCTTCAATAATATTGAAAAAGGAAGAGTATGAGTATTCAACATTTCCGTGTC
GCCCTTATTCCCTTTTTTGCGGCATTTTGCCTTCCTGTTTTTGCTCACCCAGAAACGCTGGTGAAAGTAA
AAGATGCTGAAGATCAGTTGGGTGCACGAGTGGGTTACATCGAACTGGATCTCAACAGCGGTAAGATCCT
TGAGAGTTTTCGCCCCGAAGAACGTTTTCCAATGATGAGCACTTTTAAAGTTCTGCTATGTGGCGCGGTA
TTATCCCGTATTGACGCCGGGCAAGAGCAACTCGGTCGCCGCATACACTATTCTCAGAATGACTTGGTTG
AGTACTCACCAGTCACAGAAAAGCATCTTACGGATGGCATGACAGTAAGAGAATTATGCAGTGCTGCCAT
AACCATGAGTGATAACACTGCGGCCAACTTACTTCTGACAACGATCGGAGGACCGAAGGAGCTAACCGCT
TTTTTGCACAACATGGGGGATCATGTAACTCGCCTTGATCGCTGGGAACCGGAGCTGAATGAAGCCATAC
CAAACGACGAGCGTGACACCACGATGCCTGTAGCAATGGCAACAACGTTGCGCAAACTATTAACTGGCGA
ACTACTTACTCTAGCTTCCCGGCAACAATTAATAGACTGGATGGAGGCGGATAAAGTTGCAGGACCACTT
CTGCGCTCGGCCCTTCCGGCTGGCTGGTTTATTGCTGATAAATCTGGAGCCGGTGAGCGTGGGTCTCGCG
GTATCATTGCAGCACTGGGGCCAGATGGTAAGCCCTCCCGTATCGTAGTTATCTACACGACGGGGAGTCA
GGCAACTATGGATGAACGAAATAGACAGATCGCTGAGATAGGTGCCTCACTGATTAAGCATTGGTAACTG
TCAGACCAAGTTTACTCATATATACTTTAGATTGATTTAAAACTTCATTTTTAATTTAAAAGGATCTAGG
TGAAGATCCTTTTTGATAATCTCATGACCAAAATCCCTTAACGTGAGTTTTCGTTCCACTGAGCGTCAGA
TCTCTGTTCGGGGGTTCACTGACGCTGCGTGACTACGATGGTCAGGTTGCGGAGGCTATGGCCCTGGTAC
GAGCGCTGAACAAAATGACGAAAGCAGGTATGCCTGAAAGCGTGCGTATTGCCTGAAAACACAACCCGCT
ACGGGGGAGACTTACCCGAAATCTGATTTATTCAACAAAGCCACTTTCAGTATGGATTTGGGTGTTACGG
GGGGGGGTTGGTGCTTAAAATCGCGCTGAGGATTTCTGATGGTGTTAAGCGGGCGGTTTTGAGATGTAAA
CTCGCCCGTTTAACATAATGGATCTTGCGCGCACCGCCCGAACACCACTCGCCACAAAAAACCGCCGGAA
CGTCCAAAAGTACGGGTTTTGCTGCCCGCAAACGGGCTGTTCTGGTGTTGCTAGTTTGTTATCAGAATCG
CAGATCCGGCTTCAGCCGGTTTGCCGGCTGAAAGCGCTATTTCTTCCAGAATTGCCATGATTTTTTCCCC
ACGGGAGGCGTCACTGGCTCCCGTGTTGTCGGCAGCTTTGATTCGATAAGCAGCATCGCCTGTTTCAGGC
TGTCTATGTGTGACTGTTGAGCTGTAACAAGTTGTCTCAGGTGTTCAATTTCATGTTCTAGTTGCTTTGT
TTTACTGGTTTCACCTGTTCTATTAGGTGTTACATGCTGTTCATCTGTTACATTGTCGATCTGTTCATGG
TGAACAGCTTTGAATGCACCAAAAACTCGTAAAAGCTCTGATGTATCTATCTTTTTTACACCGTTTTCAT
CTGTGCATATATGGACAGTTTTCCCTTTGATATGTAACGGTGAACAGTTGTTCTACTTTTGTTTGTTAGT
CTTGATGCTTCACTGATAGATACAAGAGCCATAAGAACCTCAGATCCTTCCGTATTTAGCCAGTATGTTC
TCTAGTGTGGTTCGTTGTTTTTGCGTGAGCCATGAGAACGAACCATTGAGATCATACTTACTTTGCATGT
CACTCAAAAATTTTGCCTCAAAACTGGTGAGCTGAATTTTTGCAGTTAAAGCATCGTGTAGTGTTTTTCT
TAGTCCGTTATGTAGGTAGGAATCTGATGTAATGGTTGTTGGTATTTTGTCACCATTCATTTTTATCTGG
TTGTTCTCAAGTTCGGTTACGAGATCCATTTGTCTATCTAGTTCAACTTGGAAAATCAACGTATCAGTCG
GGCGGCCTCGCTTATCAACCACCAATTTCATATTGCTGTAAGTGTTTAAATCTTTACTTATTGGTTTCAA
AACCCATTGGTTAAGCCTTTTAAACTCATGGTAGTTATTTTCAAGCATTAACATGAACTTAAATTCATCA
AGGCTAATCTCTATATTTGCCTTGTGAGTTTTCTTTTGTGTTAGTTCTTTTAATAACCACTCATAAATCC
TCATAGAGTATTTGTTTTCAAAAGACTTAACATGTTCCAGATTATATTTTATGAATTTTTTTAACTGGAA
AAGATAAGGCAATATCTCTTCACTAAAAACTAATTCTAATTTTTCGCTTGAGAACTTGGCATAGTTTGTC
CACTGGAAAATCTCAAAGCCTTTAACCAAAGGATTCCTGATTTCCACAGTTCTCGTCATCAGCTCTCTGG
TTGCTTTAGCTAATACACCATAAGCATTTTCCCTACTGATGTTCATCATCTGAGCGTATTGGTTATAAGT
GAACGATACCGTCCGTTCTTTCCTTGTAGGGTTTTCAATCGTGGGGTTGAGTAGTGCCACACAGCATAAA
ATTAGCTTGGTTTCATGCTCCGTTAAGTCATAGCGACTAATCGCTAGTTCATTTGCTTTGAAAACAACTA
ATTCAGACATACATCTCAATTGGTCTAGGTGATTTTAATCACTATACCAATTGAGATGGGCTAGTCAATG
ATAATTACTAGTCCTTTTCCTTTGAGTTGTGGGTATCTGTAAATTCTGCTAGACCTTTGCTGGAAAACTT
GTAAATTCTGCTAGACCCTCTGTAAATTCCGCTAGACCTTTGTGTGTTTTTTTTGTTTATATTCAAGTGG
TTATAATTTATAGAATAAAGAAAGAATAAAAAAAGATAAAAAGAATAGATCCCAGCCCTGTGTATAACTC
ACTACTTTAGTCAGTTCCGCAGTATTACAAAAGGATGTCGCAAACGCTGTTTGCTCCTCTACAAAACAGA
CCTTAAAACCCTAAAGGCTTAAGTAGCACCCTCGCAAGCTCGGGCAAATCGCTGAATATTCCTTTTGTCT
CCGACCATCAGGCACCTGAGTCGCTGTCTTTTTCGTGACATTCAGTTCGCTGCGCTCACGGCTCTGGCAG
TGAATGGGGGTAAATGGCACTACAGGCGCCTTTTATGGATTCATGCAAGGAAACTACCCATAATACAAGA
AAAGCCCGTCACGGGCTTCTCAGGGCGTTTTATGGCGGGTCTGCGGAGTGGTGAATCCGTTAGCGAGGTG
CCGCCGGCTTCCATTCAGGTCGAGGTGGCCCGGCTCCATGCACCGCGACGCAACGCGGGGAGGCAGACAA
GGTATAGGGCGGCGCCTACAATCCATGCCAACCCGTTCCATGTGCTCGCCGAGGCGGCATAAATCGCCGT
GACGATCAGCGGTCCAATGATCGAAGTTAGGCTGGTAAGAGCCGCGAGCGATCCTTGAAGCTGTCCCTGA
TGGTCGTCATCTACCTGCCTGGACAGCATGGCCTGCAACGCGGGCATCCCGATGCCGCCGGAAGCGAGAA
GAATCATAATGGGGAAGGCCATCCAGCCTCGCG
Features (pLannotate 1.2.2; 14 found; start..end, strand, type, name):
    263..281     +  misc_feature   MCS (fragment): pBluescript multiple cloning site
    290..405     +  ncRNA          5S rRNA: Accession: RF00001 - 5S ribosomal RNA
    409..495     +  terminator     rrnB T1 terminator: Escherichia coli rrnB; transcription terminator T1 from the E. coli rrnB gene
    590..670     +  promoter       Pm promoter: The bacterial Pm promoter is activated by XylS in the presence of benzoate or m-toluate (Marqués et al., 1999).
    726..965     +  CDS            cbdA (fragment): CBDA_BURCE - Experimental evidence at protein level: Swiss-Prot protein existence level 1. Component of 2-halobenzoate dioxygenase multicomponent enzyme system which catalyzes the incorporation of both atoms of molecular oxygen into 2-halobenzoate to form catechol. From Burkholderia cepacia (Pseudomonas cepacia).
   1062..1080    -  promoter       T7 promoter: promoter for bacteriophage T7 RNA polymerase
   1088..1243    +  CDS            lacZα (fragment): LacZα fragment of β-galactosidase; lacZ fragment
   1248..1676    +  rep_origin     f1 ori (sequence partly withheld): f1 bacteriophage origin of replication; arrow indicates direction of (+) strand synthesis
   1729..1833    +  promoter       AmpR promoter: bla
   1834..2694    +  CDS            AmpR: β-lactamase; bla; confers resistance to ampicillin, carbenicillin, and related antibiotics
   2832..2960    +  CDS            TRA2_ECOLX (fragment): Protein predicted: Swiss-Prot protein existence level 4. Required for transposition of transposon Tn903. From Escherichia coli.
   3717..4667    -  CDS            Rep101: RepA protein needed for replication with the pSC101 origin; rep101
   4715..4937    -  rep_origin     pSC101 ori: low-copy replication origin that requires the Rep101 protein
   5302..262     -  CDS            TcR (fragment) (across the origin): tetracycline efflux protein; tet; confers resistance to tetracycline
