[The description below was written by a language model from this plasmid's Addgene catalogue record and pLannotate feature annotations shown in this document.]
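Description:
pMPO 54 is an empty bacterial expression vector built on the low-copy pWSK29 backbone and designed as the expression module of the salicylate cascade regulatory system (Pnah/NahR–Psal/XylS2). It is about 5.6 kb and replicates through the pSC101 origin together with its cognate Rep101 (RepA) initiator protein, which accounts for the low copy number recorded. Selection is by ampicillin, provided by a β-lactamase gene under its own promoter. A filamentous phage origin (described in the record as M13, annotated as f1 ori) allows production of single-stranded DNA when helper phage is supplied. The annotated fragments of a tetracycline resistance gene, a Tn903 transposition protein and lacZα are partial, and appear to be backbone remnants rather than functional markers.

The functional cassette is described as rrnBT1T2-Pm-MCSII. The feature table shows a 5S rRNA segment and the rrnB T1 terminator placed upstream of the Pm promoter, an arrangement that blocks read-through transcription from the vector and so helps keep basal expression low. Pm is activated by XylS-family regulators in response to benzoate-type effectors. In the cascade system, salicylate acts through NahR to induce XylS2 and also activates XylS2 directly, amplifying output from Pm. The regulators are not annotated on this plasmid and would therefore have to be supplied by the host strain or another construct. Downstream of Pm lie a short region scored as a cbdA-like fragment, whose role the record does not explain, and the cloning sites, flanked by an oppositely oriented T7 promoter. No insert is present. The associated work concerns tightly regulated gene expression in Salmonella infecting eukaryotic cells.
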