Addgene plasmid #69865: pMPO 54
Purpose: (Empty Backbone) Expression vectors for the salycilate cascade expression system (Pnah/NahR-Psal/XylS2).ApR, expression vector with rrnBT1T2-Pm-MCSII, M13 replication origin
Depositing lab: Eduardo Santero. Depositing organization: Universidad Pablo de Olavide. Publication: Improved expression systems for regulated expression in Salmonella infecting eukaryotic cells. Medina C, Camacho EM, Flores A, Mesa-Pereira B, Santero E. PLoS One. 2011;6(8):e23055. doi: 10.1371/journal.pone.0023055. Epub 2011 Aug 1. PubMed 21829692.
Backbone
  Vector backbone: pWSK29
  Vector type: Bacterial Expression
Growth in bacteria
  Bacterial resistance: Ampicillin, 100 μg/mL
  Growth temperature: 37°C
  Growth strain: DH5alpha
  Copy number: Low Copy
Gene/Insert
  Cloning method: Restriction Enzyme
Terms and licenses: Academic/Nonprofit Terms; Industry Terms: Not Available to Industry
How to cite: pMPO 54 was a gift from Eduardo Santero (Addgene plasmid # 69865 ; http://n2t.net/addgene:69865 ; RRID:Addgene_69865)
