>Addgene plasmid #69865 | pMPO 54 | addgene partial sequence | sequence record 129743 | Tet-R3 5'-CGGAAGCGAGAAGAATCATAA-3'
GCCTCGCGTCGCGAACGCCAGCAAGACGTAGCCCAGCGCGTCGGCCGCCATGCCGGCGATAATGGCCTGC
TTCTCGCCGAAACGTTTGGTGGCGGGACCAGTGACGAAGGCTTGAGCGAGGGCGTGCAAGATTCCGAATA
CCGCAAGCGACAGGCCGATCATCGTCGCGCTCCAGCGAAAGCGGTCCTCGCCGAAAATGACCCAGAGCGC
TGCCGGCACCCTGTCCTACGAGTTGCATGATAAAGAAGACAGTCATAAGTGCGGCGACGACCACCGCGGT
GGCGGCCGCGCGAATTTGCCTGGCGGCAGTAGCGCGGTGGTCCCACCTGACCCCATGCCGAACTCAGAAG
TGAAACGCCGTAGCGCCGATGGTAGTGTGGGGTCTCCCCATGCGAGAGTAGGGAACTGCCAGGCATCAAA
TAAAACGAAAGGCTCAGTCGAAAGACTGGGCCTTTCGTTTTATCTGTTGTTTGTCGGTGAACGCTCTCCT
GAGTAGGACAAATCCGCCGGGAGCGGATTTGAACGTTGCGAAGCAACGGCCCGGAGGGTGGCGGGCAGGA
CGCCCGCCATA
