>Addgene plasmid #69865 | pMPO 54 | addgene partial sequence | sequence record 129745 | AmpSeq-F 5'-ctcatgagcggatacatatttgaa-3'
AATAGGGGTTCCGCGCACATTTCCCCGAAAAGTGCCACCTAAATTGTAAGCGTTAATATTTTGTTAAAAT
TCGCGTTAAATTTTTGTTAAATCAGCTCATTTTTTAACCAATAGGCCGAAATCGGCAAAATCCCTTATAA
ATCAAAAGAATAGACCGAGATAGGGT
[37 nt withheld, positions 167-203]
AAAGAACGTGGACTCCAACGTCAAAGG
[49 nt withheld, positions 231-279]
T
[91 nt withheld, positions 281-371]
G
[124 nt withheld, positions 373-496]
CCCATTCGCCATTCAGGCTGCGCAACTGTTGGGAAGGGCGATCGGTGCGGGCCTCTTCGCTATTACGCCA
GCTGGCGAAAGGGGGATGTGCTGCAAGGCGATTAAGTTGGGTAACGCCAGGGTTTTCCCAGTCACGACGT
TGTAAAACGACGGCCAGTGAGCGCGCGTAATACGACTCACTATAGGGCGAATTGGCGATAAGCTTGTCGA
CGGATCCGAGCTCGGTACCATGGATATCTGCAGTTCTTGCCATATGCCCGGGTGAACCGAATTGGGAATT
C
