>Addgene plasmid #69865 | pMPO 54 | addgene partial sequence | sequence record 132370 | M13pUC-Fwd 5'-CCCAGTCACGACGTTGTAAAACG-3'
CGCGTAATACGACTCACTATAGGGCGAATTGGCGATAAGCTTGTCGACGGATCCGAGCTCGGTACCATGG
ATATCTGCAGTTCTTGCCATATGCCCGGGTGAACCGAATTGGGAATTCAGGCATTGACGAAGGCATTCAG
CTCACCATCTTTGTTGCGTGTGATGAATATCGGCTGCCGGCCCATCTGCGTGGTGTAATAGTCGTTCTTC
TCGGGAATCTGGCTCTCGTGGGCGAGATAAATCCAGTTGCCCTCAAAGATGTGTTTCATCTCTAAATCGA
ACAGCCGAGGGTCGGTGAACATCTCGCGCTTGCAGCGGTAGATGCCCTCGTTCTCATCTTCTTCAACGAG
ACTATCTATATAGTCGAGCCCCAGGTGCATTGTCATGGTCATGACTCCATTATTATTGTTTCTGTTGCAT
AAAGCCTAAGGGGTAGGCCTTTCTAGAGATAGCCATTTTTTGCACTCCTGTATCCGCTTCTTGCAAGGCT
GGACTTATCTCTATCAAATTCCCTGGCAGTTTATGGCGGGCGTCCTGCCCGCCACCCTCCGGGCCGTTGC
TTCGCAACGTTCAAATCCGCTCCCGGCGGATTTGTCCTACTCAGGAGAGCGTTCACCGACAAACAACAGA
TAAAACGAAAGGCCCAGTCTTTCGACTGAGCCTTTCGTTTTATTTGATGCCTGGCAGTTCCCTACTCTCG
CATGG
